>Addgene plasmid #163348 | pMY-Lyz2-GSG-mVenus | addgene full sequence | sequence record 322094 | Addgene NGS Result
CCCGAAAAGTGCCACCTGCATAATGAAAGACCCCACCTGTAGGTTTGGCAAGCTAGCTTAAGTAACGCCA
TTTTGCAAGGCATGGAAAAATACATAACTGAGAATAGAAAAGTTCAGATCAAGGTCAGGAACAGATGGAA
CAGCTGAATATGGGCCAAACAGGATATCTGTGGTAAGCAGTTCCTGCCCCGGCTCAGGGCCAAGAACAGA
TGGAACAGCTGAATATGGGCCAAACAGGATATCTGTGGTAAGCAGTTCCTGCCCCGGCTCAGGGCCAAGA
ACAGATGGTCCCCAGATGCGGTCCAGCCCTCAGCAGTTTCTAGAGAACCATCAGATGTTTCCAGGGTGCC
CCAAGGACCTGAAATGACCCTGTGCCTTATTTGAACTAACCAATCAGTTCGCTTCTCGCTTCTGTTCGCG
CGCTTCTGCTCCCCGAGCTCAATAAAAGAGCCCACAACCCCTCACTCGGCGCGCCAGTCCTCCGATTGAC
TGAGTCGCCCGGGTACCCGTATTCCCAATAAAGCCTCTTGCTGTTTGCATCCGAATCGTGGACTCGCTGA
TCCTTGGGAGGGTCTCCTCAGATTGATTGACTGCCCACCTCGGGGGTCTTTCATTTGGAGGTTCCACCGA
GATTTGGAGACCCCTGCCCAGGGACCACCGACCCCCCCGCCGGGAGGTAAGCTGGCCAGCGGTCGTTTCG
TGTCTGTCTCTGTCTTTGTGCGTGTTTGTGCCGGCATCTAATGTTTGCGCCTGCGTCTGTACTAGTTAGC
TAACTAGCTCTGTATCTGGCGGACCCGTGGTGGAACTGACGAGTTCGGAACACCCGGCCGCAACCCTGGG
AGACGTCCCAGGGACTTCGGGGGCCGTTTTTGTGGCCCGACCTGAGTCCAAAAATCCCGATCGTTTTGGA
CTCTTTGGTGCACCCCCCTAATAGGAGGGATATGTGGTTCTGGTAGGAGACGAGAACCTAAAACAGTTCC
CGCCTCCGTCTGAATTTTTGCTTTCGGTTTGGGACCGAAGCCGCGCCGCGCGTCTTGTCTGCTGCAGCAT
CGTTCTGTGTTGTCTCTGTCTGACTGTGTTTCTGTATTTGTCTGAAAATTAGGGCCAGACTGTTACCACT
CCCTTAAGTTTGACCTTAGGTCACTGGAAAGATGTCGAGCGGATCGCTCACAACCAGTCGGTAGATGTCA
AGAAGAGACGTTGGGTTACCTTCTGCTCTGCAGAATGGCCAACCTTTAACGTCGGATGGCCGCGAGACGG
CACCTTTAACCGAGACCTCATCACCCAGGTTAAGATCAAGGTCTTTTCACCTGGCCCGCATGGACACCCA
GACCAGGTCCCCTACATCGTGACCTGGGAAGCCTTGGCTTTTGACCCCCCTCCCTGGGTCAAGCCCTTTG
TACACCCTAAGCCTCCGCCTCCTCTTCCTCCATCCGCCCCGTCTCTCCCCCTTGAACCTCCTCGTTCGAC
CCCGCCTCGATCCTCCCTTTATCCAGCCCTCACTCCTTCTCTAGGCGCCCCCATATGGCCATATGAGATC
TTATATGGGGCACCCCCGCCCCTTGTAAACTTCCCTGACCCTGACATGACAAGAGTTACTAACAGCCCCT
CTCTCCAAGCTCACTTACAGGCTCTCTACTTAGTCCAGCACGAAGTCTGGAGACCTCTGGCGGCAGCCTA
CCAAGAACAACTGGACCGACCGGCCGGTGGTACCTCACCCTTACCGAGTCGGCGACACAGTGTGGGTCCG
CCGACACCAGACTAAGAACCTAGAACCTCGCTGGAAAGGACCTTACACAGTCCTGCTGACCACCCCCACC
GCCCTCAAAGTAGACGGCATCGCAGCTTGGATACACGCCGCCCACGTGAAGGCTGCCGACCCCGGGGGTG
GACCATCCTCTAGACTGCCGGATCTAGCTAGTTAATTAACTCCGTGGATCCGGTCGTGCGGCCGCACGGA
AACGCGTGCCACCATGAAGACTCTCCTGACTCTGGGACTCCTCCTGCTTTCTGTCACTGCTCAGGCCAAG
GTCTATGAACGTTGTGAGTTTGCCAGAACTCTGAAAAGGAATGGAATGGCTGGCTACTATGGAGTCAGCC
TGGCCGACTGGGTGTGTTTAGCTCAGCACGAGAGCAATTATAACACACGAGCTACAAACTACAACCGTGG
AGACCAAAGCACTGACTATGGGATATTTCAGATCAATAGCCGATACTGGTGTAATGATGGCAAAACCCCA
AGAGCTGTGAATGCCTGTGGGATCAATTGCAGTGCTCTGCTGCAGGATGACATCACTGCAGCCATACAAT
GTGCAAAGAGGGTGGTGAGAGATCCCCAAGGCATTCGAGCATGGGTGGCATGGCGAGCACACTGTCAAAA
CCGAGATCTGTCCCAGTATATTCGGAACTGCGGAGTCGGATCTGGCGTCGACGGATCTGGCATGGTGAGC
AAGGGCGAGGAGCTGTTCACCGGGGTGGTGCCCATCCTGGTCGAGCTGGACGGCGACGTAAACGGCCACA
AGTTCAGCGTGTCCGGCGAGGGCGAGGGCGATGCCACCTACGGCAAGCTGACCCTGAAGCTGATCTGCAC
CACCGGCAAGCTGCCCGTGCCCTGGCCCACCCTCGTGACCACCCTGGGCTACGGCCTGCAGTGCTTCGCC
CGCTACCCCGACCACATGAAGCAGCACGACTTCTTCAAGTCCGCCATGCCCGAAGGCTACGTCCAGGAGC
GCACCATCTTCTTCAAGGACGACGGCAACTACAAGACCCGCGCCGAGGTGAAGTTCGAGGGCGACACCCT
GGTGAACCGCATCGAGCTGAAGGGCATCGACTTCAAGGAGGACGGCAACATCCTGGGGCACAAGCTGGAG
TACAACTACAACAGCCACAACGTCTATATCACCGCCGACAAGCAGAAGAACGGCATCAAGGCCAACTTCA
AGATCCGCCACAACATCGAGGACGGCGGCGTGCAGCTCGCCGACCACTACCAGCAGAACACCCCCATCGG
CGACGGCCCCGTGCTGCTGCCCGACAACCACTACCTGAGCTACCAGTCCAAGCTGAGCAAAGACCCCAAC
GAGAAGCGCGATCACATGGTCCTGCTGGAGTTCGTGACCGCCGCCGGGATCACTCTCGGCATGGACGAGC
TGTACAAGTAAAAGCTTGAGTACATCGATTGCATTGGGTCGATCGACCGGGCCGCCAGCACAGTGGTCGA
TCGAGGGGGGGCCCGCGATTAGTCCAATTTGTTAAAGACAGGATATCAGTGGTCCAGGCTCTAGTTTTGA
CTCAACAATATCACCAGCTGAAGCCTATAGAGTACGAGCCATAGATAGAATAAAAGATTTTATTTAGTCT
CCAGAAAAAGGGGGGAATGAAAGACCCCACCTGTAGGTTTGGCAAGCTAGCTTAAGTAACGCCATTTTGC
AAGGCATGGAAAATACATAACTGAGAATAGAGAAGTTCAGATCAAGGTTAGGAACAGAGAGACAGCAGAA
TATGGGCCAAACAGGATATCTGTGGTAAGCAGTTCCTGCCCCGGCTCAGGGCCAAGAACAGTTGGAACAG
CAGAATATGGGCCAAACAGGATATCTGTGGTAAGCAGTTCCTGCCCCGGCTCAGGGCCAAGAACAGATGG
TCCCCAGATGCGGTCCCGCCCTCAGCAGTTTCTAGAGAACCATCAGATGTTTCCAGGGTGCCCCAAGGAC
CTGAAATGACCCTGTGCCTTATTTGAACTAACCAATCAGTTCGCTTCTCGCTTCTGTTCGCGCGCTTCTG
CTCCCCGAGCTCAATAAAAGAGCCCACAACCCCTCACTCGGCGCGCCAGTCCTCCGATAGACTGCGTCGC
CCGGGTACCCGTGTATCCAATAAACCCTCTTGCAGTTGCATCCGACTTGTGGTCTCGCTGTTCCTTGGGA
GGGTCTCCTCTGAGTGATTGACTACCCGTCAGCGGGGGTCTTTCACATGCAGCATGTATCAAAATTAATT
TGGTTTTTTTTCTTAAGTATTTACATTAAATGGCCATAGTTGCATTAATGAATCGGCCAACGCGCGGGGA
GAGGCGGTTTGCGTATTGGGCGCTCTTCCGCTTCCTCGCTCACTGACTCGCTGCGCTCGGTCGTTCGGCT
GCGGCGAGCGGTATCAGCTCACTCAAAGGCGGTAATACGGTTATCCACAGAATCAGGGGATAACGCAGGA
AAGAACATGTGAGCAAAAGGCCAGCAAAAGGCCAGGAACCGTAAAAAGGCCGCGTTGCTGGCGTTTTTCC
ATAGGCTCCGCACCCCTGACGAGCATCACAAAAATCGACGCTCAAGTCAGAGGTGGCGAAACCCGACAGG
ACTATAAAGATACCAGGCGTTTCCCCCTGGAAGCTCCCTCGTGCGCTCTCCTGTTCCGACCCTGCCGCTT
ACCGGATACCTGTCCGCCTTTCTCCCTTCGGGAAGCGTGGCGCTTTCTCATAGCTCACGCTGTAGGTATC
TCAGTTCGGTGTAGGTCGTTCGCTCCAAGCTGGGCTGTGTGCACGAACCCCCCGTTCAGCCCGACCGCTG
CGCCTTATCCGGTAACTATCGTCTTGAGTCCAACCCGGTAAGACACGACTTATCGCCACTGGCAGCAGCC
ACTGGTAACAGGATTAGCAGAGCGAGGTATGTAGGCGGTGCTACAGAGTTCTTGAAGTGGTGGCCTAACT
ACGGCTACACTAGAAGAACAGTATTTGGTATCTGCGCTCTGCTGAAGCCAGTTACCTTCGGAAAAAGAGT
TGGTAGCTCTTGATCCGGCAAACAAACCACCGCTGGTAGCGGTGGTTTTTTTGTTTGCAAGCAGCAGATT
ACGCGCAGAAAAAAAGGATCTCAAGAAGATCCTTTGATCTTTTCTACGGGGTCTGACGCTCAGTGGAACG
AAAACTCACGTTAAGGGATTTTGGTCATGAGATTATCAAAAAGGATCTTCACCTAGATCCTTTTGCGGCC
GGCCGCAAATCAATCTAAAGTATATATGAGTAAACTTGGTCTGACAGTTACCAATGCTTAATCAGTGAGG
CACCTATCTCAGCGATCTGTCTATTTCGTTCATCCATAGTTGCCTGACTCCCCGTCGTGTAGATAACTAC
GATACGGGAGGGCTTACCATCTGGCCCCAGTGCTGCAATGATACCGCGAGACCCACGCTCACCGGCTCCA
GATTTATCAGCAATAAACCAGCCAGCCGGAAGGGCCGAGCGCAGAAGTGGTCCTGCAACTTTATCCGCCT
CCATCCAGTCTATTAATTGTTGCCGGGAAGCTAGAGTAAGTAGTTCGCCAGTTAATAGTTTGCGCAACGT
TGTTGCCATTGCTACAGGCATCGTGGTGTCACGCTCGTCGTTTGGTATGGCTTCATTCAGCTCCGGTTCC
CAACGATCAAGGCGAGTTACATGATCCCCCATGTTGTGCAAAAAAGCGGTTAGCTCCTTCGGTCCTCCGA
TCGTTGTCAGAAGTAAGTTGGCCGCAGTGTTATCACTCATGGTTATGGCAGCACTGCATAATTCTCTTAC
TGTCATGCCATCCGTAAGATGCTTTTCTGTGACTGGTGAGTACTCAACCAAGTCATTCTGAGAATAGTGT
ATGCGGCGACCGAGTTGCTCTTGCCCGGCGTCAATACGGGATAATACCGCGCCACATAGCAGAACTTTAA
AAGTGCTCATCATTGGAAAACGTTCTTCGGGGCGAAAACTCTCAAGGATCTTACCGCTGTTGAGATCCAG
TTCGATGTAACCCACTCGTGCACCCAACTGATCTTCAGCATCTTTTACTTTCACCAGCGTTTCTGGGTGA
GCAAAAACAGGAAGGCAAAATGCCGCAAAAAAGGGAATAAGGGCGACACGGAAATGTTGAATACTCATAC
TCTTCCTTTTTCAATATTATTGAAGCATTTATCAGGGTTATTGTCTCATGAGCGGATACATATTTGAATG
TATTTAGAAAAATAAACAAATAGGGGTTCCGCGCACATTTC
Features (pLannotate 1.2.2; 12 found; start..end, strand, type, name):
     22..615     +  LTR            LTR: long terminal repeat from Moloney murine leukemia virus
    746..1044    +  misc_feature   MMLV Ψ (fragment): packaging signal of Moloney murine leukemia virus (MMLV)
   1103..1519    +  CDS            gag (truncated): truncated Moloney murine leukemia virus (MMLV) gag gene lacking the start codon
   1529..1907    +  misc_feature   pol region: Moloney murine leukemia virus (MMLV) pol region containing the splice acceptor site
   1974..2417    +  CDS            Lyz2: LYZ2_MOUSE - Also known as Lyz, Lyzs. Experimental evidence at protein level: Swiss-Prot protein existence level 1. Lysozymes have primarily a bacteriolytic function; those in tissues and body fluids are associated with the monocyte-macrophage system and enhance the activity of immunoagents. Lyz2 is active against a range of Gram-positive and Gram-negative bacteria. More effective than Lyz1 in killing Gram-negative bacteria. Lyz1 and Lyz2 are equally effective in killing Gram-positive bacteria. From Mus musculus (Mouse).
   2442..3161    +  CDS            mVenus: Venus YFP with monomerizing A206K mutation (Nagai et al., 2002; Kremers et al., 2006) mammalian codon-optimized
   3236..3334    +  CDS            env (fragment): murine leukemia virus gPr80 envelope polyprotein precursor; env; proteolytically cleaved into gp70SU and p15TM subunits
   3376..3965    +  LTR            LTR: long terminal repeat from Moloney murine leukemia virus
   4031..4083    -  CDS            lacI (fragment): lac repressor; lacI; The lac repressor binds to the lac operator to inhibit transcription in E. coli. This inhibition can be relieved by adding lactose or isopropyl-β-D-thiogalactopyranoside (IPTG).
   4266..4854    -  rep_origin     ori: high-copy-number ColE1/pMB1/pBR322/pUC origin of replication
   5018..5878    -  CDS            AmpR: β-lactamase; bla; confers resistance to ampicillin, carbenicillin, and related antibiotics
   5879..5983    -  promoter       AmpR promoter: bla
