[The description below was written by a language model from this plasmid's Addgene catalogue record and pLannotate feature annotations shown in this document.]
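Description:
pMY-Lyz2-GSG-mVenus is a gammaretroviral expression vector built on the pMY backbone, designed to deliver and express murine lysozyme 2 (Lyz2) fused at its C-terminus to the yellow fluorescent protein mVenus. The roughly 6 kb plasmid is propagated in E. coli through a high-copy ColE1/pUC-type origin and selected with ampicillin via a β-lactamase gene driven by its own bla promoter. A short lacI fragment annotated next to the origin appears to be a backbone remnant with no functional role.

The retroviral portion is flanked by two Moloney murine leukemia virus long terminal repeats. Downstream of the 5′ LTR lie the MMLV Ψ packaging signal, a truncated gag segment lacking its start codon (which typically extends the packaging signal and improves encapsidation without producing Gag protein), and a pol-derived region carrying the splice acceptor site, an arrangement that allows a spliced transcript to be produced for efficient translation of the insert. No internal promoter is annotated, and the record lists the LTR as the promoter, so transcription of the fusion is driven from the 5′ LTR. The mouse Lyz2 coding sequence is followed by a short gap and then the monomeric (A206K), mammalian codon-optimized mVenus; the name indicates that the two are joined by a GSG linker. A small env fragment precedes the 3′ LTR.

Because the vector lacks functional gag, pol and env genes, these must be supplied in trans by packaging cells to produce infectious but replication-incompetent particles. The plasmid belongs to a retroviral toolbox developed for overexpression and genetic perturbation in primary lymphocytes. The mVenus tag lets transduced cells be identified and the lysozyme fusion be tracked by fluorescence.
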