Addgene plasmid #163348: pMY-Lyz2-GSG-mVenus
Purpose: Retroviral vector to express C-terminally mVenus-tagged murine Lyz2
Depositing lab: Louis Ates & Teunis Geijtenbeek. Depositing organization: Academic Medical Center, University of Amsterdam. Publication: An optimized retroviral toolbox for overexpression and genetic perturbation of primary lymphocytes. van der Donk LEH, van der Spek J, van Duivenvoorde T, Ten Brink MS, Geijtenbeek TBH, Kuijl CP, van Heijst JWJ, Ates LS. Biol Open. 2022 Feb 15;11(2):bio059032. doi: 10.1242/bio.059032. Epub 2022 Mar 1. PubMed 35229875.
Backbone
  Vector backbone: pMY
  Vector type: Mammalian Expression, Retroviral
Growth in bacteria
  Bacterial resistance: Ampicillin, 100 μg/mL
  Growth temperature: 37°C
  Growth strain: NEB Stable
  Copy number: High Copy
Gene/Insert
  Gene/Insert name: Lyz2
  Species: M. musculus (mouse)
  Entrez Gene: Lyz2 (a.k.a. Lys, Lysm, Lyzf2, Lyzs, Lzm, Lzm-s1, Lzp)
  Promoter: LTR
  Cloning method: Restriction Enzyme; 5′ cloning site Unknown (unknown if destroyed); 3′ cloning site Unknown (unknown if destroyed)
Terms and licenses: Academic/Nonprofit Terms; Industry Terms: Not Available to Industry
Depositor comments: Please visit https://www.biorxiv.org/content/10.1101/2021.01.08.425881v1 for bioRxiv preprint.
How to cite: pMY-Lyz2-GSG-mVenus was a gift from Louis Ates & Teunis Geijtenbeek (Addgene plasmid # 163348 ; http://n2t.net/addgene:163348 ; RRID:Addgene_163348)
